>Addgene plasmid #227986 | pRS416-ADH1p-BirA-FKBP-HA3 | addgene full sequence | sequence record 454074 | Addgene NGS Result
CCCGTCGTGTAGATAACTACGATACGGGAGGGCTTACCATCTGGCCCCAGTGCTGCAATGATACCGCGAG
ACCCACGCTCACCGGCTCCAGATTTATCAGCAATAAACCAGCCAGCCGGAAGGGCCGAGCGCAGAAGTGG
TCCTGCAACTTTATCCGCCTCCATCCAGTCTATTAATTGTTGCCGGGAAGCTAGAGTAAGTAGTTCGCCA
GTTAATAGTTTGCGCAACGTTGTTGCCATTGCTACAGGCATCGTGGTGTCACGCTCGTCGTTTGGTATGG
CTTCATTCAGCTCCGGTTCCCAACGATCAAGGCGAGTTACATGATCCCCCATGTTGTGCAAAAAAGCGGT
TAGCTCCTTCGGTCCTCCGATCGTTGTCAGAAGTAAGTTGGCCGCAGTGTTATCACTCATGGTTATGGCA
GCACTGCATAATTCTCTTACTGTCATGCCATCCGTAAGATGCTTTTCTGTGACTGGTGAGTACTCAACCA
AGTCATTCTGAGAATAGTGTATGCGGCGACCGAGTTGCTCTTGCCCGGCGTCAATACGGGATAATACCGC
GCCACATAGCAGAACTTTAAAAGTGCTCATCATTGGAAAACGTTCTTCGGGGCGAAAACTCTCAAGGATC
TTACCGCTGTTGAGATCCAGTTCGATGTAACCCACTCGTGCACCCAACTGATCTTCAGCATCTTTTACTT
TCACCAGCGTTTCTGGGTGAGCAAAAACAGGAAGGCAAAATGCCGCAAAAAAGGGAATAAGGGCGACACG
GAAATGTTGAATACTCATACTCTTCCTTTTTCAATATTATTGAAGCATTTATCAGGGTTATTGTCTCATG
AGCGGATACATATTTGAATGTATTTAGAAAAATAAACAAATAGGGGTTCCGCGCACATTTCCCCGAAAAG
TGCCACCTGGGTCCTTTTCATCACGTGCTATAAAAATAATTATAATTTAAATTTTTTAATATAAATATAT
AAATTAAAAATAGAAAGTAAAAAAAGAAATTAAAGAAAAAATAGTTTTTGTTTTCCGAAGATGTAAAAGA
CTCTAGGGGGATCGCCAACAAATACTACCTTTTATCTTGCTCTTCCTGCTCTCAGGTATTAATGCCGAAT
TGTTTCATCTTGTCTGTGTAGAAGACCACACACGAAAATCCTGTGATTTTACATTTTACTTATCGTTAAT
CGAATGTATATCTATTTAATCTGCTTTTCTTGTCTAATAAATATATATGTAAAGTACGCTTTTTGTTGAA
ATTTTTTAAACCTTTGTTTATTTTTTTTTCTTCATTCCGTAACTCTTCTACCTTCTTTATTTACTTTCTA
AAATCCAAATACAAAACATAAAAATAAATAAACACAGAGTAAATTCCCAAATTATTCCATCATTAAAAGA
TACGAGGCGCGTGTAAGTTACAGGCAAGCGATCCGTCTAAGAAACCATTATTATCATGACATTAACCTAT
AAAAATAGGCGTATCACGAGGCCCTTTCGTCTCGCGCGTTTCGGTGATGACGGTGAAAACCTCTGACACA
TGCAGCTCCCGGAGACGGTCACAGCTTGTCTGTAAGCGGATGCCGGGAGCAGACAAGCCCGTCAGGGCGC
GTCAGCGGGTGTTGGCGGGTGTCGGGGCTGGCTTAACTATGCGGCATCAGAGCAGATTGTACTGAGAGTG
CACCATACCACCTTTTCAATTCATCATTTTTTTTTTATTCTTTTTTTTGATTTCGGTTTCCTTGAAATTT
TTTTGATTCGGTAATCTCCGAACAGAAGGAAGAACGAAGGAAGGAGCACAGACTTAGATTGGTATATATA
CGCATATGTAGTGTTGAAGAAACATGAAATTGCCCAGTATTCTTAACCCAACTGCACAGAACAAAAACCT
GCAGGAAACGAAGATAAATCATGTCGAAAGCTACATATAAGGAACGTGCTGCTACTCATCCTAGTCCTGT
TGCTGCCAAGCTATTTAATATCATGCACGAAAAGCAAACAAACTTGTGTGCTTCATTGGATGTTCGTACC
ACCAAGGAATTACTGGAGTTAGTTGAAGCATTAGGTCCCAAAATTTGTTTACTAAAAACACATGTGGATA
TCTTGACTGATTTTTCCATGGAGGGCACAGTTAAGCCGCTAAAGGCATTATCCGCCAAGTACAATTTTTT
ACTCTTCGAAGACAGAAAATTTGCTGACATTGGTAATACAGTCAAATTGCAGTACTCTGCGGGTGTATAC
AGAATAGCAGAATGGGCAGACATTACGAATGCACACGGTGTGGTGGGCCCAGGTATTGTTAGCGGTTTGA
AGCAGGCGGCAGAAGAAGTAACAAAGGAACCTAGAGGCCTTTTGATGTTAGCAGAATTGTCATGCAAGGG
CTCCCTATCTACTGGAGAATATACTAAGGGTACTGTTGACATTGCGAAGAGCGACAAAGATTTTGTTATC
GGCTTTATTGCTCAAAGAGACATGGGTGGAAGAGATGAAGGTTACGATTGGTTGATTATGACACCCGGTG
TGGGTTTAGATGACAAGGGAGACGCATTGGGTCAACAGTATAGAACCGTGGATGATGTGGTCTCTACAGG
ATCTGACATTATTATTGTTGGAAGAGGACTATTTGCAAAGGGAAGGGATGCTAAGGTAGAGGGTGAACGT
TACAGAAAAGCAGGCTGGGAAGCATATTTGAGAAGATGCGGCCAGCAAAACTAAAAAACTGTATTATAAG
TAAATGCATGTATACTAAACTCACAAATTAGAGCTTCAATTTAATTATATCAGTTATTACCCTATGCGGT
GTGAAATACCGCACAGATGCGTAAGGAGAAAATACCGCATCAGGAAATTGTAAGCGTTAATATTTTGTTA
AAATTCGCGTTAAATTTTTGTTAAATCAGCTCATTTTTTAACCAATAGGCCGAAATCGGCAAAATCCCTT
ATAAATCAAAAGAATAGACCGAGATAGGGT
[37 nt withheld, positions 2971-3007]
AAAGAACGTGGACTCCAACGTCAAAGG
[49 nt withheld, positions 3035-3083]
T
[91 nt withheld, positions 3085-3175]
G
[124 nt withheld, positions 3177-3300]
CCATTCGCCATTCAGGCTGCGCAACTGTTGGGAAGGGCGATCGGTGCGGGCCTCTTCGCTATTACGCCAG
CTGGCGAAAGGGGGATGTGCTGCAAGGCGATTAAGTTGGGTAACGCCAGGGTTTTCCCAGTCACGACGTT
GTAAAACGACGGCCAGTGAGCGCGCGTAATACGACTCACTATAGGGCGAATTGGGTACCCAACTTCTTTT
CTTTTTTTTTCTTTTCTCTCTCCCCCGTTGTTGTCTCACCATATCCGCAATGACAAAAAAATGATGGAAG
ACACTAAAGGAAAAAATTAACGACAAAGACAGCACCAACAGATGTCGTTGTTCCAGAGCTGATGAGGGGT
ATCTCGAAGCACACGAAACTTTTTCCTTCCTTCATTCACGCACACTACTCTCTAATGAGCAACGGTATAC
GGCCTTCCTTCCAGTTACTTGAATTTGAAATAAAAAAAAGTTTGCTGTCTTGCTATCAAGTATAAATAGA
CCTGCAATTATTAATCTTTTGTTTCCTCGTCATTGTTCTCGTTCCCTTTCTTCCTTGTTTCTTTTTCTGC
ACAATATTTCAAGCTATACCAAGCATACAATCAACTCCACTCGAGGTCGACGGTATCGATAAGCTTATGT
CCAAGGACAACACCGTGCCCCTGAAGCTGATCGCCCTGCTGGCCAACGGCGAGTTCCACTCTGGCGAGCA
GCTGGGAGAGACCCTGGGAATGAGCAGAGCCGCCATCAACAAGCACATCCAGACACTGAGAGACTGGGGA
GTGGACGTGTTCACCGTGCCTGGCAAGGGCTACAGCCTGCCTGAGCCTATCCAGCTGCTGAACGCCAAGC
AGATCCTGGGACAGCTGGATGGCGGAAGCGTGGCCGTGCTGCCTGTGATCGACTCCACCAATCAGTACCT
GCTGGACAGAATCGGAGAGCTGAAGTCCGGCGACGCCTGCATCGCCGAGTACCAGCAGGCTGGCAGAGGA
GGCAGAGGACGGAAGTGGTTCAGCCCATTCGGAGCCAACCTGTACCTGTCCATGTTCTGGAGACTGGAGC
AGGGACCTGCTGCTGCCATCGGACTGAGTCTGGTGATCGGAATCGTGATGGCCGAGGTGCTGAGAAAGCT
GGGAGCCGACAAGGTGAGAGTGAAGTGGCCTAATGACCTGTACCTCCAGGACCGCAAGCTGGCTGGCATC
CTGGTGGAGCTGACAGGCAAGACAGGCGATGCCGCTCAGATCGTGATCGGAGCCGGAATCAACATGGCCA
TGAGAAGAGTGGAGGAGAGCGTGGTGAACCAGGGCTGGATCACCCTGCAGGAGGCTGGCATCAACCTGGA
CCGGAACACCCTGGCCGCCATGCTGATCAGAGAGCTGAGAGCCGCTCTGGAGCTGTTCGAGCAGGAGGGA
CTGGCTCCTTACCTGAGCAGATGGGAGAAGCTGGACAACTTCATCAACAGACCTGTGAAGCTGATCATCG
GCGACAAGGAAATCTTCGGCATCTCCAGAGGAATCGACAAGCAGGGAGCTCTGCTGCTGGAGCAGGACGG
AATCATCAAGCCCTGGATGGGCGGAGAAATCTCCCTGAGAAGCGCAGAGAAGGGTTCTGGTGGTGCTAGC
GGAGTGCAGGTGGAAACCATCTCCCCAGGAGACGGGCGCACCTTCCCCAAGCGCGGCCAGACCTGCGTGG
TGCACTACACCGGGATGCTTGAAGATGGAAAGAAATTTGATTCCTCCCGGGACAGAAACAAGCCCTTTAA
GTTTATGCTAGGCAAGCAGGAGGTGATCCGAGGCTGGGAAGAAGGGGTTGCCCAGATGAGTGTGGGTCAG
AGAGCCAAACTGACTATATCTCCAGATTATGCCTATGGTGCCACTGGGCACCCAGGCATCATCCCACCAC
ATGCCACTCTCGTCTTCGATGTGGAGCTTCTAAAACTGGAAACTTACCCATACGATGTTCCTGACTATGC
GGGCTATCCGTATGACGTCCCGGACTATGCAGGATCTTATCCATATGACGTTCCAGATTACGCTGCTTGA
TCTAGAGCGGCCGCCACCGCGGTGGAGCTCCAGCTTTTGTTCCCTTTAGTGAGGGTTAATTGCGCGCTTG
GCGTAATCATGGTCATAGCTGTTTCCTGTGTGAAATTGTTATCCGCTCACAATTCCACACAACATACGAG
CCGGAAGCATAAAGTGTAAAGCCTGGGGTGCCTAATGAGTGAGCTAACTCACATTAATTGCGTTGCGCTC
ACTGCCCGCTTTCCAGTCGGGAAACCTGTCGTGCCAGCTGCATTAATGAATCGGCCAACGCGCGGGGAGA
GGCGGTTTGCGTATTGGGCGCTCTTCCGCTTCCTCGCTCACTGACTCGCTGCGCTCGGTCGTTCGGCTGC
GGCGAGCGGTATCAGCTCACTCAAAGGCGGTAATACGGTTATCCACAGAATCAGGGGATAACGCAGGAAA
GAACATGTGAGCAAAAGGCCAGCAAAAGGCCAGGAACCGTAAAAAGGCCGCGTTGCTGGCGTTTTTCCAT
AGGCTCCGCCCCCCTGACGAGCATCACAAAAATCGACGCTCAAGTCAGAGGTGGCGAAACCCGACAGGAC
TATAAAGATACCAGGCGTTTCCCCCTGGAAGCTCCCTCGTGCGCTCTCCTGTTCCGACCCTGCCGCTTAC
CGGATACCTGTCCGCCTTTCTCCCTTCGGGAAGCGTGGCGCTTTCTCATAGCTCACGCTGTAGGTATCTC
AGTTCGGTGTAGGTCGTTCGCTCCAAGCTGGGCTGTGTGCACGAACCCCCCGTTCAGCCCGACCGCTGCG
CCTTATCCGGTAACTATCGTCTTGAGTCCAACCCGGTAAGACACGACTTATCGCCACTGGCAGCAGCCAC
TGGTAACAGGATTAGCAGAGCGAGGTATGTAGGCGGTGCTACAGAGTTCTTGAAGTGGTGGCCTAACTAC
GGCTACACTAGAAGAACAGTATTTGGTATCTGCGCTCTGCTGAAGCCAGTTACCTTCGGAAAAAGAGTTG
GTAGCTCTTGATCCGGCAAACAAACCACCGCTGGTAGCGGTGGTTTTTTTGTTTGCAAGCAGCAGATTAC
GCGCAGAAAAAAAGGATCTCAAGAAGATCCTTTGATCTTTTCTACGGGGTCTGACGCTCAGTGGAACGAA
AACTCACGTTAAGGGATTTTGGTCATGAGATTATCAAAAAGGATCTTCACCTAGATCCTTTTAAATTAAA
AATGAAGTTTTAAATCAATCTAAAGTATATATGAGTAAACTTGGTCTGACAGTTACCAATGCTTAATCAG
TGAGGCACCTATCTCAGCGATCTGTCTATTTCGTTCATCCATAGTTGCCTGACTC
Features (pLannotate 1.2.2; 23 found; start..end, strand, type, name):
    789..893     -  promoter       AmpR promoter: bla
    930..1433    +  misc_feature   CEN/ARS: S. cerevisiae CEN6 centromere fused to an autonomously replicating sequence
   1501..1536    +  CDS            rop (fragment): Rop protein, which maintains plasmids at low copy number; rop
   1638..1687    +  misc_feature   bom (fragment): basis of mobility region from pBR322
   1695..1910    +  promoter       URA3 promoter: S. cerevisiae URA3
   1911..2714    +  CDS            URA3: orotidine-5'-phosphate decarboxylase, required for uracil biosynthesis; S. cerevisiae URA3; yeast auxotrophic marker, counterselectable with 5-fluoroorotic acid (5-FOA)
   2793..2844    +  misc_feature   bom (fragment): basis of mobility region from pBR322
   2872..3300    -  rep_origin     f1 ori (sequence partly withheld): f1 bacteriophage origin of replication; arrow indicates direction of (+) strand synthesis
   3304..3459    -  CDS            lacZα (fragment): LacZα fragment of β-galactosidase; lacZ fragment
   3467..3485    +  promoter       T7 promoter: promoter for bacteriophage T7 RNA polymerase
   3500..3896    +  promoter       ADH1 promoter: S. cerevisiae ADH1; promoter for alcohol dehydrogenase 1
   3900..3926    -  misc_feature   MCS (fragment): pBluescript multiple cloning site
   3933..4892    +  CDS            BirA(R118G): promiscuous R118G mutant of the E. coli biotin protein ligase (Cronan, 2005) also known as BirA* or BioID
   4911..5231    +  CDS            DmrB: F36V mutant of FK506-binding protein FKBP12 binds synthetic ligands that do not bind wild-type FKBP
   5235..5324    +  CDS            3xHA: three tandem HA epitope tags
   5331..5360    -  misc_feature   MCS (fragment): pBluescript multiple cloning site
   5373..5391    -  promoter       T3 promoter: promoter for bacteriophage T3 RNA polymerase
   5436..5452    -  protein_bind   lac operator: The lac repressor binds to the lac operator to inhibit transcription in E. coli. This inhibition can be relieved by adding lactose or isopropyl-β-D-thiogalactopyranoside (IPTG). lac repressor encoded by lacI
   5460..5490    -  promoter       lac promoter: promoter for the E. coli lac operon
   5505..5526    -  protein_bind   CAP binding site: CAP binding activates transcription in the presence of cAMP. E. coli catabolite activator protein
   5539..5631    -  CDS            lacI (fragment): lac repressor; lacI; The lac repressor binds to the lac operator to inhibit transcription in E. coli. This inhibition can be relieved by adding lactose or isopropyl-β-D-thiogalactopyranoside (IPTG).
   5814..6402    -  rep_origin     ori: high-copy-number ColE1/pMB1/pBR322/pUC origin of replication
   6573..788     -  CDS            AmpR (across the origin): β-lactamase; bla; confers resistance to ampicillin, carbenicillin, and related antibiotics
