[The description below was written by a language model from this plasmid's Addgene catalogue record and pLannotate feature annotations shown in this document.]
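Description:
pRS416-ADH1p-BirA-FKBP-HA3 is a yeast expression plasmid built on the pRS416 shuttle backbone and used for BioID proximity labelling in budding yeast. In Saccharomyces cerevisiae it is maintained as a centromeric plasmid through a CEN6/ARS element and selected with the URA3 auxotrophic marker, which can also be counterselected with 5-fluoroorotic acid. In E. coli it replicates from a high-copy ColE1/pUC-type origin and is selected with ampicillin through the β-lactamase gene. The backbone also carries an f1 phage origin and remnants of the pBluescript-style cloning region: lacZα fragments, the lac promoter and operator, and flanking T7 and T3 promoters.

The payload sits within the former multiple cloning site and is driven by the constitutive S. cerevisiae ADH1 promoter. It encodes a single fusion protein with three parts. The first is BirA(R118G), the promiscuous mutant of the E. coli biotin protein ligase, which releases reactive biotinyl-AMP and so biotinylates nearby proteins. The second is an FKBP12-derived domain, and the third is a C-terminal triple HA epitope tag for detection. The catalogue entry names the middle module simply as FKBP, whereas the automated annotation matches it to the F36V variant (DmrB), which binds synthetic ligands that wild-type FKBP does not. No yeast terminator is annotated downstream of the tag.

FKBP domains are generally used for ligand-induced dimerisation, which suggests the ligase may be meant to be recruited to a partner-tagged protein, but the record does not state this. The associated work characterises BioID tagging systems in yeast and applies them to the Ccr4-Not complex interactome.
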