Addgene plasmid #227986: pRS416-ADH1p-BirA-FKBP-HA3
Purpose: Expresses BirA-FKBP fusion from ADH1 promoter; yeast BioID
Depositing lab: Joseph Reese. Depositing organization: Pennsylvania State University. Publication: Characterization of BioID tagging systems in budding yeast and exploring the interactome of the Ccr4-Not complex. Pfannenstein J, Tyryshkin M, Gulden ME, Doud EH, Mosley AL, Reese JC. G3 (Bethesda). 2024 Sep 13:jkae221. doi: 10.1093/g3journal/jkae221. PubMed 39271111.
Backbone
  Vector backbone: pRS416
  Vector type: Yeast Expression
  Selectable markers: URA3
Growth in bacteria
  Bacterial resistance: Ampicillin, 100 μg/mL
  Growth temperature: 37°C
  Growth strain: DH5alpha
  Copy number: High Copy
Gene/Insert
  Gene/Insert name: BirA-FKBP
  Species: Other
  Promoter: ADH1
  Tag / fusion protein: HA tag (C terminal on insert)
  Cloning method: Ligation Independent Cloning
Terms and licenses: Academic/Nonprofit Terms; Industry Terms: Not Available to Industry
How to cite: pRS416-ADH1p-BirA-FKBP-HA3 was a gift from Joseph Reese (Addgene plasmid # 227986 ; http://n2t.net/addgene:227986 ; RRID:Addgene_227986)
